>Addgene plasmid #173652 | Lenti-sgKmt2c#1/Cre | addgene full sequence | sequence record 363755 | Addgene NGS Result
GTCGACGGATCGGGAGATCTCCCGATCCCCTATGGTGCACTCTCAGTACAATCTGCTCTGATGCCGCATA
GTTAAGCCAGTATCTGCTCCCTGCTTGTGTGTTGGAGGTCGCTGAGTAGTGCGCGAGCAAAATTTAAGCT
ACAACAAGGCAAGGCTTGACCGACAATTGCATGAAGAATCTGCTTAGGGTTAGGCGTTTTGCGCTGCTTC
GCGATGTACGGGCCAGATATACGCGTTGACATTGATTATTGACTAGTTATTAATAGTAATCAATTACGGG
GTCATTAGTTCATAGCCCATATATGGAGTTCCGCGTTACATAACTTACGGTAAATGGCCCGCCTGGCTGA
CCGCCCAACGACCCCCGCCCATTGACGTCAATAATGACGTATGTTCCCATAGTAACGCCAATAGGGACTT
TCCATTGACGTCAATGGGTGGAGTATTTACGGTAAACTGCCCACTTGGCAGTACATCAAGTGTATCATAT
GCCAAGTACGCCCCCTATTGACGTCAATGACGGTAAATGGCCCGCCTGGCATTATGCCCAGTACATGACC
TTATGGGACTTTCCTACTTGGCAGTACATCTACGTATTAGTCATCGCTATTACCATGGTGATGCGGTTTT
GGCAGTACATCAATGGGCGTGGATAGCGGTTTGACTCACGGGGATTTCCAAGTCTCCACCCCATTGACGT
CAATGGGAGTTTGTTTTGGCACCAAAATCAACGGGACTTTCCAAAATGTCGTAACAACTCCGCCCCATTG
ACGCAAATGGGCGGTAGGCGTGTACGGTGGGAGGTCTATATAAGCAGCGCGTTTTGCCTGTACTGGGTCT
CTCTGGTTAGACCAGATCTGAGCCTGGGAGCTCTCTGGCTAACTAGGGAACCCACTGCTTAAGCCTCAAT
AAAGCTTGCCTTGAGTGCTTCAAGTAGTGTGTGCCCGTCTGTTGTGTGACTCTGGTAACTAGAGATCCCT
CAGACCCTTTTAGTCAGTGTGGAAAATCTCTAGCAGTGGCGCCCGAACAGGGACTTGAAAGCGAAAGGGA
AACCAGAGGAGCTCTCTCGACGCAGGACTCGGCTTGCTGAAGCGCGCACGGCAAGAGGCGAGGGGCGGCG
ACTGGTGAGTACGCCAAAAATTTTGACTAGCGGAGGCTAGAAGGAGAGAGATGGGTGCGAGAGCGTCAGT
ATTAAGCGGGGGAGAATTAGATCGCGATGGGAAAAAATTCGGTTAAGGCCAGGGGGAAAGAAAAAATATA
AATTAAAACATATAGTATGGGCAAGCAGGGAGCTAGAACGATTCGCAGTTAATCCTGGCCTGTTAGAAAC
ATCAGAAGGCTGTAGACAAATACTGGGACAGCTACAACCATCCCTTCAGACAGGATCAGAAGAACTTAGA
TCATTATATAATACAGTAGCAACCCTCTATTGTGTGCATCAAAGGATAGAGATAAAAGACACCAAGGAAG
CTTTAGACAAGATAGAGGAAGAGCAAAACAAAAGTAAGACCACCGCACAGCAAGCGGCCGGCCGCTGATC
TTCAGACCTGGAGGAGGAGATATGAGGGACAATTGGAGAAGTGAATTATATAAATATAAAGTAGTAAAAA
TTGAACCATTAGGAGTAGCACCCACCAAGGCAAAGAGAAGAGTGGTGCAGAGAGAAAAAAGAGCAGTGGG
AATAGGAGCTTTGTTCCTTGGGTTCTTGGGAGCAGCAGGAAGCACTATGGGCGCAGCGTCAATGACGCTG
ACGGTACAGGCCAGACAATTATTGTCTGGTATAGTGCAGCAGCAGAACAATTTGCTGAGGGCTATTGAGG
CGCAACAGCATCTGTTGCAACTCACAGTCTGGGGCATCAAGCAGCTCCAGGCAAGAATCCTGGCTGTGGA
AAGATACCTAAAGGATCAACAGCTCCTGGGGATTTGGGGTTGCTCTGGAAAACTCATTTGCACCACTGCT
GTGCCTTGGAATGCTAGTTGGAGTAATAAATCTCTGGAACAGATTTGGAATCACACGACCTGGATGGAGT
GGGACAGAGAAATTAACAATTACACAAGCTTAATACACTCCTTAATTGAAGAATCGCAAAACCAGCAAGA
AAAGAATGAACAAGAATTATTGGAATTAGATAAATGGGCAAGTTTGTGGAATTGGTTTAACATAACAAAT
TGGCTGTGGTATATAAAATTATTCATAATGATAGTAGGAGGCTTGGTAGGTTTAAGAATAGTTTTTGCTG
TACTTTCTATAGTGAATAGAGTTAGGCAGGGATATTCACCATTATCGTTTCAGACCCACCTCCCAACCCC
GAGGGGACCCGACAGGCCCGAAGGAATAGAAGAAGAAGGTGGAGAGAGAGACAGAGACAGATCCATTCGA
TTAGTGAACGGATCGGCACTGCGTGCGCCAATTCTGCAGACAAATGGCAGTATTCATCCACAATTTTAAA
AGAAAAGGGGGGATTGGGGGGTACAGTGCAGGGGAAAGAATAGTAGACATAATAGCAACAGACATACAAA
CTAAAGAATTACAAAAACAAATTACAAAAATTCAAAATTTTCGGGTTTATTACAGGGACAGCAGAGATCC
AGTTTGGTTAGTACCGGGCCCGCTCTAGCCCTGCAGGAACTGTTTAAACTGTGAGGGCCTATTTCCCATG
ATTCCTTCATATTTGCATATACGATACAAGGCTGTTAGAGAGATAATTGGAATTAATTTGACTGTAAACA
CAAAGATATTAGTACAAAATACGTGACGTAGAAAGTAATAATTTCTTGGGTAGTTTGCAGTTTTAAAATT
ATGTTTTAAAATGGACTATCATATGCTTACCGTAACTTGAAAGTATTTCGATTTCTTGGCTTTATATATC
TTGTGGAAAGGACCAAACACCGTTCTACGCCAACAGAGACCAGTTTTAGAGCTAGAAATAGCAAGTTAAA
ATAAGGCTAGTCCGTTATCAACTTGAAAAAGTGGCACCGAGTCGGTGCTTTTTTGTTTGGCGCGCCTATG
GCTTAATTAACATGGCGGCCGCATTCTACCGGGTAGGGGAGGCGCTTTTCCCAAGGCAGTCTGGAGCATG
CGCTTTAGCAGCCCCGCTGGGCACTTGGCGCTACACAAGTGGCCTCTGGCCTCGCACACATTCCACATCC
ACCGGTAGGCGCCAACCGGCTCCGTTCTTTGGTGGCCCCTTCGCGCCACCTTCTACTCCTCCCCTAGTCA
GGAAGTTCCCCCCCGCCCCGCAGCTCGCGTCGTGCAGGACGTGACAAATGGAAGTAGCACGTCTCACTAG
TCTCGTGCAGATGGACAGCACCGCTGAGCAATGGAAGCGGGTAGGCCTTTGGGGCAGCGGCCAATAGCAG
CTTTGCTCCTTCGCTTTCTGGGCTCAGAGGCTGGGAAGGGGTGGGTCCGGGGGCGGGCTCAGGGGCGGGC
TCAGGGGCGGGGCGGGCGCCCGAAGGTCCTCCGGAGGCCCGGCATTCTGCACGCTTCAAAAGCGCACGTC
TGCCGCGCTGTTCTCCTCTTCCTCATCTCCGGGACCCGGGATGCCCAAGAAGAAGAGGAAGGTGTCCAAT
TTACTGACCGTACACCAAAATTTGCCTGCATTACCGGTCGATGCAACGAGTGATGAGGTTCGCAAGAACC
TGATGGACATGTTCAGGGATCGCCAGGCGTTTTCTGAGCATACCTGGAAAATGCTTCTGTCCGTTTGCCG
GTCGTGGGCGGCATGGTGCAAGTTGAATAACCGGAAATGGTTTCCCGCAGAACCTGAAGATGTTCGCGAT
TATCTTCTATATCTTCAGGCGCGCGGTCTGGCAGTAAAAACTATCCAGCAACATTTGGGCCAGCTAAACA
TGCTTCATCGTCGGTCCGGGCTGCCACGACCAAGTGACAGCAATGCTGTTTCACTGGTTATGCGGCGGAT
CCGAAAAGAAAACGTTGATGCCGGTGAACGTGCAAAACAGGCTCTAGCGTTCGAACGCACTGATTTCGAC
CAGGTTCGTTCACTCATGGAAAATAGCGATCGCTGCCAGGATATACGTAATCTGGCATTTCTGGGGATTG
CTTATAACACCCTGTTACGTATAGCCGAAATTGCCAGGATCAGGGTTAAAGATATCTCACGTACTGACGG
TGGGAGAATGTTAATCCATATTGGCAGAACGAAAACGCTGGTTAGCACCGCAGGTGTAGAGAAGGCACTT
AGCCTGGGGGTAACTAAACTGGTCGAGCGATGGATTTCCGTCTCTGGTGTAGCTGATGATCCGAATAACT
ACCTGTTTTGCCGGGTCAGAAAAAATGGTGTTGCCGCGCCATCTGCCACCAGCCAGCTATCAACTCGCGC
CCTGGAAGGGATTTTTGAAGCAACTCATCGATTGATTTACGGCGCTAAGGATGACTCTGGTCAGAGATAC
CTGGCCTGGTCTGGACACAGTGCCCGTGTCGGAGCCGCGCGAGATATGGCCCGCGCTGGAGTTTCAATAC
CGGAGATCATGCAAGCTGGTGGCTGGACCAATGTAAATATTGTCATGAACTATATCCGTAACCTGGATAG
TGAAACAGGGGCAATGGTGCGCCTGCTGGAAGATGGCGATTAGCCATGTTTAAGGGTTCCGGTTCCACTA
GGTACAATTCGATATCAAGCTTATCGATAATCAACCTCTGGATTACAAAATTTGTGAAAGATTGACTGGT
ATTCTTAACTATGTTGCTCCTTTTACGCTATGTGGATACGCTGCTTTAATGCCTTTGTATCATGCTATTG
CTTCCCGTATGGCTTTCATTTTCTCCTCCTTGTATAAATCCTGGTTGCTGTCTCTTTATGAGGAGTTGTG
GCCCGTTGTCAGGCAACGTGGCGTGGTGTGCACTGTGTTTGCTGACGCAACCCCCACTGGTTGGGGCATT
GCCACCACCTGTCAGCTCCTTTCCGGGACTTTCGCTTTCCCCCTCCCTATTGCCACGGCGGAACTCATCG
CCGCCTGCCTTGCCCGCTGCTGGACAGGGGCTCGGCTGTTGGGCACTGACAATTCCGTGGTGTTGTCGGG
GAAATCATCGTCCTTTCCTTGGCTGCTCGCCTGTGTTGCCACCTGGATTCTGCGCGGGACGTCCTTCTGC
TACGTCCCTTCGGCCCTCAATCCAGCGGACCTTCCTTCCCGCGGCCTGCTGCCGGCTCTGCGGCCTCTTC
CGCGTCTTCGCCTTCGCCCTCAGACGAGTCGGATCTCCCTTTGGGCCGCCTCCCCGCATCGATACCGTCG
ACCTCGATCGAGACCTAGAAAAACATGGAGCAATCACAAGTAGCAATACAGCAGCTACCAATGCTGATTG
TGCCTGGCTAGAAGCACAAGAGGAGGAGGAGGTGGGTTTTCCAGTCACACCTCAGGTACCTTTAAGACCA
ATGACTTACAAGGCAGCTGTAGATCTTAGCCACTTTTTAAAAGAAAAGGGGGGACTGGAAGGGCTAATTC
ACTCCCAACGAAGACAAGATATCCTTGATCTGTGGATCTACCACACACAAGGCTACTTCCCTGATTGGCA
GAACTACACACCAGGGCCAGGGATCAGATATCCACTGACCTTTGGATGGTGCTACAAGCTAGTACCAGTT
GAGCAAGAGAAGGTAGAAGAAGCCAATGAAGGAGAGAACACCCGCTTGTTACACCCTGTGAGCCTGCATG
GGATGGATGACCCGGAGAGAGAAGTATTAGAGTGGAGGTTTGACAGCCGCCTAGCATTTCATCACATGGC
CCGAGAGCTGCATCCGGACTGTACTGGGTCTCTCTGGTTAGACCAGATCTGAGCCTGGGAGCTCTCTGGC
TAACTAGGGAACCCACTGCTTAAGCCTCAATAAAGCTTGCCTTGAGTGCTTCAAGTAGTGTGTGCCCGTC
TGTTGTGTGACTCTGGTAACTAGAGATCCCTCAGACCCTTTTAGTCAGTGTGGAAAATCTCTAGCAGCAT
GTGAGCAAAAGGCCAGCAAAAGGCCAGGAACCGTAAAAAGGCCGCGTTGCTGGCGTTTTTCCATAGGCTC
CGCCCCCCTGACGAGCATCACAAAAATCGACGCTCAAGTCAGAGGTGGCGAAACCCGACAGGACTATAAA
GATACCAGGCGTTTCCCCCTGGAAGCTCCCTCGTGCGCTCTCCTGTTCCGACCCTGCCGCTTACCGGATA
CCTGTCCGCCTTTCTCCCTTCGGGAAGCGTGGCGCTTTCTCATAGCTCACGCTGTAGGTATCTCAGTTCG
GTGTAGGTCGTTCGCTCCAAGCTGGGCTGTGTGCACGAACCCCCCGTTCAGCCCGACCGCTGCGCCTTAT
CCGGTAACTATCGTCTTGAGTCCAACCCGGTAAGACACGACTTATCGCCACTGGCAGCAGCCACTGGTAA
CAGGATTAGCAGAGCGAGGTATGTAGGCGGTGCTACAGAGTTCTTGAAGTGGTGGCCTAACTACGGCTAC
ACTAGAAGAACAGTATTTGGTATCTGCGCTCTGCTGAAGCCAGTTACCTTCGGAAAAAGAGTTGGTAGCT
CTTGATCCGGCAAACAAACCACCGCTGGTAGCGGTGGTTTTTTTGTTTGCAAGCAGCAGATTACGCGCAG
AAAAAAAGGATCTCAAGAAGATCCTTTGATCTTTTCTACGGGGTCTGACGCTCAGTGGAACGAAAACTCA
CGTTAAGGGATTTTGGTCATGAGATTATCAAAAAGGATCTTCACCTAGATCCTTTTAAATTAAAAATGAA
GTTTTAAATCAATCTAAAGTATATATGAGTAAACTTGGTCTGACAGTTACCAATGCTTAATCAGTGAGGC
ACCTATCTCAGCGATCTGTCTATTTCGTTCATCCATAGTTGCCTGACTCCCCGTCGTGTAGATAACTACG
ATACGGGAGGGCTTACCATCTGGCCCCAGTGCTGCAATGATACCGCGAGACCCACGCTCACCGGCTCCAG
ATTTATCAGCAATAAACCAGCCAGCCGGAAGGGCCGAGCGCAGAAGTGGTCCTGCAACTTTATCCGCCTC
CATCCAGTCTATTAATTGTTGCCGGGAAGCTAGAGTAAGTAGTTCGCCAGTTAATAGTTTGCGCAACGTT
GTTGCCATTGCTACAGGCATCGTGGTGTCACGCTCGTCGTTTGGTATGGCTTCATTCAGCTCCGGTTCCC
AACGATCAAGGCGAGTTACATGATCCCCCATGTTGTGCAAAAAAGCGGTTAGCTCCTTCGGTCCTCCGAT
CGTTGTCAGAAGTAAGTTGGCCGCAGTGTTATCACTCATGGTTATGGCAGCACTGCATAATTCTCTTACT
GTCATGCCATCCGTAAGATGCTTTTCTGTGACTGGTGAGTACTCAACCAAGTCATTCTGAGAATAGTGTA
TGCGGCGACCGAGTTGCTCTTGCCCGGCGTCAATACGGGATAATACCGCGCCACATAGCAGAACTTTAAA
AGTGCTCATCATTGGAAAACGTTCTTCGGGGCGAAAACTCTCAAGGATCTTACCGCTGTTGAGATCCAGT
TCGATGTAACCCACTCGTGCACCCAACTGATCTTCAGCATCTTTTACTTTCACCAGCGTTTCTGGGTGAG
CAAAAACAGGAAGGCAAAATGCCGCAAAAAAGGGAATAAGGGCGACACGGAAATGTTGAATACTCATACT
CTTCCTTTTTCAATATTATTGAAGCATTTATCAGGGTTATTGTCTCATGAGCGGATACATATTTGAATGT
ATTTAGAAAAATAAACAAATAGGGGTTCCGCGCACATTTCCCCGAAAAGTGCCACCTGAC
Features (pLannotate 1.2.2; 21 found; start..end, strand, type, name):
     31..83      -  misc_feature   bom (fragment): basis of mobility region from pBR322
    238..617     +  enhancer       CMV enhancer: human cytomegalovirus immediate early enhancer
    618..817     +  promoter       CMV promoter: human cytomegalovirus (CMV) immediate early promoter
    835..1015    +  LTR            5' LTR (truncated): truncated 5' long terminal repeat (LTR) from HIV-1
   1062..1187    +  misc_feature   HIV-1 Ψ: packaging signal of human immunodeficiency virus type 1
   1171..1509    +  CDS            HIV-1 gag (fragment): gag protein from human immunodeficiency virus 1; gag
   1684..1917    +  misc_feature   RRE: The Rev response element (RRE) of HIV-1 allows for Rev-dependent mRNA export from the nucleus to the cytoplasm.
   2294..2394    +  CDS            Rev (fragment): human immunodeficiency virus 1 (HIV-1) Rev protein; rev; enhances nuclear export of unspliced and incompletely spliced viral mRNAs
   2444..2561    +  misc_feature   cPPT/CTS: central polypurine tract and central termination sequence of HIV-1
   2643..2883    +  promoter       U6 promoter: RNA polymerase III promoter for human U6 snRNA
   2913..2988    +  misc_RNA       gRNA scaffold: guide RNA scaffold for the Streptococcus pyogenes CRISPR/Cas9 system
   3041..3533    +  promoter       PGK promoter: mouse phosphoglycerate kinase 1 promoter
   3563..4593    +  CDS            Cre (fragment): site-specific recombinase Cre is a site-specific recombinase from bacteriophage P1. Recombination occurs at loxP sequences.
   4626..4649    +  misc_feature   MCS (fragment): pBluescript multiple cloning site
   4649..5237    +  misc_feature   WPRE: woodchuck hepatitis virus posttranscriptional regulatory element
   5238..5257    +  misc_feature   MCS (fragment): pBluescript multiple cloning site
   5259..5759    +  CDS            nef (fragment): NEF_HV1LA - Experimental evidence at protein level: Swiss-Prot protein existence level 1. Extracellular Nef protein targets CD4(+) T-lymphocytes for apoptosis by interacting with CXCR4 surface receptors. From Human immunodeficiency virus type 1 group M subtype B (isolate Lai) (HIV-1).
   5766..5946    +  LTR            5' LTR (truncated): truncated 5' long terminal repeat (LTR) from HIV-1
   6008..6596    -  rep_origin     ori: high-copy-number ColE1/pMB1/pBR322/pUC origin of replication
   6767..7627    -  CDS            AmpR: β-lactamase; bla; confers resistance to ampicillin, carbenicillin, and related antibiotics
   7628..7732    -  promoter       AmpR promoter: bla
