[The description below was written by a language model from this plasmid's Addgene catalogue record and pLannotate feature annotations shown in this document.]
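Description:
Lenti-sgKmt2c#1/Cre is a 7.76 kb HIV-1-derived lentiviral transfer plasmid built on the pLL3.3 backbone that delivers a CRISPR guide RNA against mouse Kmt2c (also known as Mll3) together with Cre recombinase. In bacteria it is maintained through a high-copy ColE1/pUC-type origin and selected with ampicillin via the β-lactamase gene. The viral genome is transcribed in packaging cells from a CMV enhancer/promoter fused to a truncated 5' LTR. It carries the Ψ packaging signal with an adjoining gag fragment, the Rev response element for Rev-dependent nuclear export of the full-length RNA, and the cPPT/CTS element. A second truncated LTR, preceded by a nef-derived fragment, closes the genome at the 3' end.

Between these viral elements sit two expression units. A human U6 RNA polymerase III promoter drives the Kmt2c-targeting spacer fused to the Streptococcus pyogenes Cas9 gRNA scaffold. Downstream, the mouse PGK promoter drives the Cre coding sequence, followed by a WPRE that enhances transcript stability and expression. No Cas9 gene or mammalian selection marker is annotated, so the nuclease must be supplied by the recipient cells or animal. One plausible arrangement is a Cre-activated Cas9 allele, where the same transduction event would switch on loxP-controlled alleles and direct Cas9 to Kmt2c, but the record does not specify the host genotype. The associated publication concerns functional classification of tumour suppressor genes in oncogenic KRAS-driven lung cancer, which fits use of this vector for Kmt2c inactivation in mouse tumour models. The "#1" in the name suggests it is one of several guides against this gene.
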