Addgene plasmid #173652: Lenti-sgKmt2c#1/Cre
Purpose: Expresses a Kmt2c-targeting gRNA and Cre-recombinase
Depositing lab: Charles Swanton. Depositing organization: University College London. Publication: A functional taxonomy of tumor suppression in oncogenic KRAS-driven lung cancer. Cai H, Chew SK, Li C, Tsai MK, Andrejka L, Murray CW, Hughes NW, Shuldiner EG, Ashkin EL, Tang R, Hung KL, Chen LC, Lee SYC, Yousefi M, Lin WY, Kunder CA, Cong L, McFarland CD, Petrov DA, Swanton C, Winslow MM. Cancer Discov. 2021 Feb 19. pii: 2159-8290.CD-20-1325. doi: 10.1158/2159-8290.CD-20-1325. PubMed 33608386.
Backbone
  Vector backbone: pLL3.3
  Vector type: Lentiviral, Cre/Lox, CRISPR
Growth in bacteria
  Bacterial resistance: Ampicillin, 100 μg/mL
  Growth temperature: 37°C
  Growth strain: NEB Stable
  Copy number: High Copy
Gene/Insert
  Gene/Insert name: gRNA targeting Kmt2c
  gRNA/shRNA sequence: TTCTACGCCAACAGAGACCA
  Species: M. musculus (mouse)
  Entrez Gene: Kmt2c (a.k.a. E330008K23Rik, HALR, Mll3)
  Cloning method: Restriction Enzyme; 5′ cloning site unknown (unknown if destroyed); 3′ cloning site unknown (unknown if destroyed)
Terms and licenses: Academic/Nonprofit Terms; Industry Terms: Not Available to Industry
How to cite: Lenti-sgKmt2c#1/Cre was a gift from Charles Swanton (Addgene plasmid # 173652 ; http://n2t.net/addgene:173652 ; RRID:Addgene_173652)
